>Addgene plasmid #37472 | pcDNA-lynD3cpV | depositor partial sequence | sequence record 47261 | Insert
AAGCTTGCGGCCGCCACCATGGGCTGCATCAAGAGCAAGCGCAAGGACAACCTGAACGACGACGGCGTGG
ACATGAAGACCATGGTGAGCAAGGGCGAGGAGCTGTTCACCGGGGTGGTGCCCATCCTGGTCGAGCTGGA
CGGCGACGTAAACGGCCACAGGTTCAGCGTGTCCGGCGAGGGCGAGGGCGATGCCACCTACGGCAAGCTG
ACCCTGAAGTTCATCTGCACCACCGGCAAGCTGCCCGTGCCCTGGCCCACCCTCGTGACCACCCTGACCT
GGGGCGTGCAGTGCTTCAGCCGCTACCCCGACCACATGAAGCAGCACGACTTCTTCAAGTCCGCCATGCC
CGAAGGCTACGTCCAGGAGCGTACCATCTTCTTCAAGGACGACGGCAACTACAAGACCCGCGCCGAGGTG
AAGTTCGAGGGCGACACCCTGGTGAACCGCATCGAGCTGAAGGGCATCGACTTCAAGGAGGACGGCAACA
TCCTGGGGCACAAGCTGGAGTACAACTACATCAGCCACAACGTCTATATCACCGCCGACAAGCAGAAGAA
CGGCATCAAGGCCCACTTCAAGATCCGCCACAACATCGAGGACGGCAGCGTGCAGCTCGCCGACCACTAC
CAGCAGAACACCCCCATCGGCGACGGCCCCGTGCTGCTGCCCGACAACCACTACCTGAGCACCCAGTCCG
CCCTGAGCAAAGACCCCAACGAGAAGCGCGATCACATGGTCCTGCTGGAGTTCGTGACCGCCGCCCGCAT
GCATGACCAACTGACAGAAGAGCAGATTGCAGAGTTCAAAGAAGCCTTCTCATTATTGGACAAGGATGGG
GACGGCACCATCACCACAAAGGAACTTGGCACCGCTCTGAGGTCGCTTGGACAAAACCCAACGGAAGCAG
AATTGCAGGATATGATCAATGAAGTCGATGCTGATGGCAATGGAACGATTTACTTTCCTGAATTTCTTAC
TATGATGGCTAGAAAAATGAAGGACACAGACAGCGAAGAGGAAATCCGAGAAGCATTCCGTGTTTTTGAC
AAGGATGGGAACGGCTACATCAGCGCTGCTGAATTACGTCACGTCATGACAAACCTCGGGGAGAAGTTAA
CAGATGAAGAAGTTGATGAAATGATAAGGGAAGCAGATATCGATGGTGATGGCCAAGTAAACTATGAAGA
GTTTGTACAAATGATGACAGCAAAGGGGGGGAAGAGGCGCTGGCAGAAAACAGGCCATGCTGTCCGAGCA
TTCGGAAGACTGAAGAAGATCTCCAGCTCCGGGGCACTGGAGCTCATGGACGGCGGCGTGCAGCTCGCCG
ACCACTACCAGCAGAACACCCCCATCGGCGACGGCCCCGTGCTGCTGCCCGACAACCACTACCTGAGCTA
CCAGTCCGCCCTGAGCAAAGACCCCAACGAGAAGCGCGATCACATGGTCCTGCTGGAGTTCGTGACCGCC
GCCGGGATCACTCTCGGCATGGACGAGCTGTACAAGGGTGGCAGCGGTGGCATGGTGAGCAAGGGCGAGG
AGCTGTTCACCGGGGTGGTGCCCATCCTGGTCGAGCTGGACGGCGACGTAAACGGCCACAAGTTCAGCGT
GTCCGGCGAGGGCGAGGGCGATGCCACCTACGGCAAGCTGACCCTGAAGCTGATCTGCACCACCGGCAAG
CTGCCCGTGCCCTGGCCCACCCTCGTGACCACCCTGGGCTACGGCCTGCAGTGCTTCGCCCGCTACCCCG
ACCACATGAAGCAGCACGACTTCTTCAAGTCCGCCATGCCCGAAGGCTACGTCCAGGAGCGCACCATCTT
CTTCAAGGACGACGGCAACTACAAGACCCGCGCCGAGGTGAAGTTCGAGGGCGACACCCTGGTGAACCGC
ATCGAGCTGAAGGGCATCGACTTCAAGGAGGACGGCAACATCCTGGGGCACAAGCTGGAGTACAACTACA
ACAGCCACAACGTCTATATCACCGCCGACAAGCAGAAGAACGGCATCAAGGCCAACTTCAAGATCCGCCA
CAACATCGAGTAAGAATTC
