>Addgene plasmid #37472 | pcDNA-lynD3cpV | addgene partial sequence | sequence record 48234 | CMV-F 5'-CGCAAATGGGCGGTAGGCGTG-3'
AGAGCTCTCTGGCTAACTAGAGAACCCACTGCTTACTGGCTTATCGAAATTAATACGACTCACTATAGGG
AGACCCAAGCTTGCGGCCGCCACCATGGGCTGCATCAAGAGCAAGCGCAAGGACAACCTGAACGACGACG
GCGTGGACATGAAGACCATGGTGAGCAAGGGCGAGGAGCTGTTCACCGGGGTGGTGCCCATCCTGGTCGA
GCTGGACGGCGACGTAAACGGCCACAGGTTCAGCGTGTCCGGCGAGGGCGAGGGCGATGCCACCTACGGC
AAGCTGACCCTGAAGTTCATCTGCACCACCGGCAAGCTGCCCGTGCCCTGGCCCACCCTCGTGACCACCC
TGACCTGGGGCGTGCAGTGCTTCAGCCGCTACCCCGACCACATGAAGCAGCACGACTTCTTCAAGTCCGC
CATGCCCGAAGGCTACGTCCAGGAGCGTACCATCTTCTTCAAGGACGACGGCAACTACAAGACCCGCGCC
GAGGTGAAGTTCGAGGGCGACACCCTGGTGAACCGCATCGAGCTGAAGGGCATCGACTTCAAGGAGGACG
GCAACATCCTGGGGCACAAGCTGGAGTACAACTACATCAGCCACAACGTCTATATCACCGCCGACAAGCA
GAAGAACGGCATCAAGGCCCACTTCAAGATCCGCCACAACATCGAGGACGGCAGCGTGCAGCTCGCCGAC
CACTACCAGCAGAACACCCCCATCGGCGACGGCCCCGTGCTGCTGCCCGACAACCACTACCTGAGCACCC
AGTCCGCCCTGAGCAAAGACCCCAACGAGAAGCGCGATCACATGGTCCTGCTGGAGTTCG
