>Addgene plasmid #37472 | pcDNA-lynD3cpV | addgene partial sequence | sequence record 49318 | BGH-Rev 5'-TAGAAGGCACAGTCGAGG-3'
GGGCCCTCTAGATGCATGCTCGAGCGGCCGCCAGTGTGATGGATATCTGCAGAATTCTTACTCGATGTTG
TGGCGGATCTTGAAGTTGGCCTTGATGCCGTTCTTCTGCTTGTCGGCGGTGATATAGACGTTGTGGCTGT
TGTAGTTGTACTCCAGCTTGTGCCCCAGGATGTTGCCGTCCTCCTTGAAGTCGATGCCCTTCAGCTCGAT
GCGGTTCACCAGGGTGTCGCCCTCGAACTTCACCTCGGCGCGGGTCTTGTAGTTGCCGTCGTCCTTGAAG
AAGATGGTGCGCTCCTGGACGTAGCCTTCGGGCATGGCGGACTTGAAGAAGTCGTGCTGCTTCATGTGGT
CGGGGTAGCGGGCGAAGCACTGCAGGCCGTAGCCCAGGGTGGTCACGAGGGTGGGCCAGGGCACGGGCAG
CTTGCCGGTGGTGCAGATCAGCTTCAGGGTCAGCTTGCCGTAGGTGGCATCGCCCTCGCCCTCGCCGGAC
ACGCTGAACTTGTGGCCGTTTACGTCGCCGTCCAGCTCGACCAGGATGGGCACCACCCCGGTGAACAGCT
CCTCGCCCTTGCTCACCATGCCACCGCTGCCACCCTTGTACAGCTCGTCCATGCCGAGAGTGATCCCGGC
GGCGGTCACGAACTCCAGCAGGACCATGTGATCGCGCTTCTCGTTGGGGTCTTTGCTCAGGGCGGACTGG
TAGCTCAGGTAGTGGTTGTCGGGCAGCAGCACGGGGCCGTCGCCGATGGGGGTGTTCT
