[The description below was written by a language model from this plasmid's Addgene catalogue record.]
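Description:
pcDNA-lynD3cpV is a mammalian expression plasmid built on pcDNA3', a modified Invitrogen pcDNA3 backbone, with a recorded total size of about 9.5 kb. It is maintained as a high-copy plasmid in E. coli under ampicillin selection, and it carries a neomycin resistance marker so that transfected mammalian cells can be selected with G418. The backbone variant is described as having the His-tag leader region of pRSETB, along with a NotI site, placed just after the HindIII site. Because the insert was cloned between HindIII and EcoRI, the record does not make clear whether that leader is retained in this particular construct.

The payload is a roughly 2 kb synthetic open reading frame encoding D3cpv, a second-generation "D family" cameleon calcium sensor, expressed from the CMV promoter. Cameleons are genetically encoded ratiometric FRET indicators. Here enhanced CFP serves as donor and circularly permuted Venus (cp173) as acceptor, flanking a calmodulin–peptide pair whose calcium-dependent interaction changes the FRET efficiency. In the D3 design this pair was computationally redesigned so that the sensor does not bind wild-type calmodulin, which reduces interference from endogenous cellular calmodulin. The depositors report an apparent dissociation constant of 0.6 µM. At the N terminus of the sensor is the myristoylation and palmitoylation signal from lyn kinase, a lipid-modification motif that anchors the protein to the plasma membrane. The construct is therefore suited to ratiometric imaging of calcium dynamics close to the plasma membrane in transfected mammalian cells. T7 forward and BGH reverse primer sites flank the insert for sequence verification.
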