Addgene plasmid #37472: pcDNA-lynD3cpV
Depositing lab: Amy Palmer & Roger Tsien. Depositing organization: University of California, San Diego (UCSD). Publication: Ca2+ indicators based on computationally redesigned calmodulin-peptide pairs. Palmer AE, Giacomello M, Kortemme T, Hires SA, Lev-Ram V, Baker D, Tsien RY. Chem Biol. 2006 May;13(5):521-30. 10.1016/j.chembiol.2006.03.007 PubMed 16720273.
Backbone
  Vector backbone: pcDNA3'
  Backbone manufacturer: Invitrogen
  Backbone size w/o insert (bp): 7500
  Total vector size (bp): 9500
  Modifications to backbone: Note that the N-terminus of pcDNA3’ has the His tag of pRSETB inserted after the HindIII site (There is also a NotI site): AAGCTTGCGGCCGCCAACATGGTGCGGGGTTCTCATCATCATCATCATCATGGTATGGCTAGCATGACTGGTGGACAGCAAATGGGTCGGGATCTGTACGACGATGACGATAAGGATCCC
  Vector type: Mammalian Expression
  Selectable markers: Neomycin (select with G418)
Growth in bacteria
  Bacterial resistance: Ampicillin, 100 μg/mL
  Growth temperature: 37°C
  Growth strain: DH10B
  Copy number: High Copy
Gene/Insert
  Gene/Insert name: D3cpv second generation cameleon (calcium sensor) (alt name: D family cameleon)
  Species: Synthetic
  Insert size (bp): 2049
  GenBank ID: DQ479428.1
  Promoter: CMV
  Tag / fusion protein: the myristoylation and palmitoyla- tion sequence from lyn kinase (MGCIKSKRKDNLNDDGVDMKT) (N terminal on insert)
  Cloning method: Restriction Enzyme; 5′ cloning site HindIII (not destroyed); 3′ cloning site EcoRI (not destroyed)
  Sequencing primers: 5′ T7 Forward; 3′ BGH Reverse
Resource information
  A portion of this plasmid was derived from a plasmid made by: Cloned by Amy Palmer in the lab of Roger Tsien.
Terms and licenses: Academic/Nonprofit Terms; Industry Terms: Not Available to Industry
Depositor comments: Genetically encoded, ratiometric, calcium biosensor that contains enhanced CFP and circularly permuted Venus 173. D3cpv does not bind wild-type calmodulin. It has a Kd' of 0.6 uM. See also Palmer & Tsien (2006) Nature Protocols.
How to cite: pcDNA-lynD3cpV was a gift from Amy Palmer & Roger Tsien (Addgene plasmid # 37472 ; http://n2t.net/addgene:37472 ; RRID:Addgene_37472)
